Addgene plasmid #225321: pXD80ENSF7.6-Dadh-ΔElen0476(ElA2)
Purpose: Expresses Eggerthella lenta A2 Dadh (ΔElen_0476) in Gordonibacter urolithinfaciens DSM 27213
Depositing lab: Emily Balskus. Depositing organization: Harvard University. Publication: Enantiocomplementary Gut Bacterial Enzymes Metabolize Dietary Polyphenols. Dong X, Bae M, Le C, Aguilar Ramos MA, Balskus EP. J Am Chem Soc. 2025 Mar 5;147(9):7231-7244. doi: 10.1021/jacs.4c09892. Epub 2025 Feb 24. PubMed 39993729.
Backbone
  Vector backbone: pXD68Kan2
  Vector type: Bacterial Expression
Growth in bacteria
  Bacterial resistance: Kanamycin, 50 μg/mL
  Growth temperature: 37°C
  Growth strain: DH5alpha
  Copy number: Low Copy
Gene/Insert
  Gene/Insert name: Dadh (ΔElen_0476) (alt name: Dopamine dehydroxylase)
  Species: Eggerthella lenta
  Tag / fusion protein: His8 (C terminal on insert)
Terms and licenses: Academic/Nonprofit Terms; Industry Terms: Not Available to Industry
How to cite: pXD80ENSF7.6-Dadh-ΔElen0476(ElA2) was a gift from Emily Balskus (Addgene plasmid # 225321 ; http://n2t.net/addgene:225321 ; RRID:Addgene_225321)
