[The description below was written by a language model from this plasmid's Addgene catalogue record and pLannotate feature annotations shown in this document.]
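Description:
pXD80ENSF7.6-Dadh-ΔElen0476(ElA2) is a large (about 20.5 kb), low-copy bacterial expression plasmid built on the pXD68Kan2 backbone. It is designed to express the dopamine dehydroxylase (Dadh) of Eggerthella lenta strain A2 in the gut actinobacterium Gordonibacter urolithinfaciens DSM 27213. The plasmid is maintained in E. coli under kanamycin selection, provided by an aphA-3 aminoglycoside phosphotransferase gene. Replication relies on the broad-host-range RSF1010 system: the annotation identifies oriV together with repA, repC (called as a fragment) and mobA, which also supplies the RepB primase function, plus the R1162-type antisense RNA involved in replication control. The mobilisation functions mobA and mobC, an RSF1010 oriT and a separate IncP-type oriT indicate that the plasmid can be transferred by conjugation from a suitable donor strain, a common delivery route for organisms that are hard to transform.

The annotated payload is the dadH coding sequence, about 3 kb, with a C-terminal polyhistidine tag (His8 in the catalogue entry) for detection or affinity purification. DadH removes the para-hydroxyl group of dopamine to give m-tyramine. The "ΔElen_0476" designation indicates a version of the Dadh gene set lacking Elen_0476, but the record does not describe that gene's role. About 8 kb next to dadH carries no meaningful annotation, so any additional Dadh-associated genes or regulatory parts there cannot be identified. The promoter driving expression is not stated either. T7Te and rrnB T2 terminators are present. Short hits to GmR, lacI, traJ and MMLV gag are probably backbone remnants or spurious matches. The plasmid supports heterologous study of gut bacterial enzymes that metabolise catechols and polyphenols.
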