Features (pLannotate 1.2.2; 21 found; start..end, strand, type, name):
     19..813     -  CDS            KanR: aminoglycoside phosphotransferase; aphA-3; confers resistance to kanamycin
    820..876     -  CDS            GmR (fragment): gentamycin acetyltransferase; aacC1; confers resistance to gentamycin
   1052..1075    -  promoter       Pc promoter (fragment): intI1 (promoter lies within the coding sequence); class 1 integron promoter
   1055..1198    -  CDS            YPR2_ECOLX (fragment): Protein predicted: Swiss-Prot protein existence level 4. From Escherichia coli.
   1475..1494    +  misc_feature   BioBrick prefix: BioBrick prefix for parts that start with "ATG"
   3008..3028    -  CDS            7xHis: 6xHis affinity tag
   3041..6091    -  CDS            dadH: DADH_EGGLN - Experimental evidence at protein level: Swiss-Prot protein existence level 1. Involved in drug metabolism, as part of an interspecies gut bacterial pathway for Levodopa (L-dopa) metabolism, acting on dopamine produced by Enterecoccus L-dopa decarboxylase. Removes the para hydroxyl group of dopamine to produce m-tyramine (3-tyramine). It is possible that dopamine dehydroxylation influences the multiple side effects of L-dopa administration linked to dopamine production in the treatment of Parkinson's disease. From Eggerthella lenta (Eubacterium lentum).
   8789..8806    -  CDS            gag (truncated) (fragment): truncated Moloney murine leukemia virus (MMLV) gag gene lacking the start codon
  14125..14152   +  terminator     T7Te terminator: phage T7 early transcription terminator
  14284..14311   +  terminator     rrnB T2 terminator: transcription terminator T2 from the E. coli rrnB gene
  14426..14466   +  CDS            lacI (fragment): lac repressor; lacI; The lac repressor binds to the lac operator to inhibit transcription in E. coli. This inhibition can be relieved by adding lactose or isopropyl-β-D-thiogalactopyranoside (IPTG).
  14743..15594   -  CDS            RSF1010 RepC (fragment): replication protein C of the broad-host-range plasmid RSF1010 (Scholz et al., 1989); repC
  15581..16420   -  CDS            RSF1010 RepA: replication protein A of the broad-host-range plasmid RSF1010 (Scholz et al., 1989); repA
  16412..16486   -  ncRNA          Plasmid R1162: Accession: RF00043 - R1162-like plasmid antisense RNA
  16934..19060   -  CDS            mobA: MOBA2_ECOLX - Also known as repB. Experimental evidence at protein level: Swiss-Prot protein existence level 1. Part of the relaxosome complex that is responsible for plasmid transfer during conjugation. Locally unwinds DNA and catalyzes the cleavage of one of the DNA strands at oriT. The cleaved strand is then transferred through the dedicated type IV secretion apparatus. MobA remains covalently linked at the 5' end of the strand, and once in the recipient cell, it probably catalyzes the rejoining of the two ends of the strand, re-forming the circular plasmid DNA. The primase activity of MobA
  19141..19228   -  oriT           RSF1010 oriT: origin of transfer of the broad-host-range plasmid RSF1010 (Scholz et al., 1989)
  19259..19540   +  CDS            mobC: MOBC_ECOLX - Protein predicted: Swiss-Prot protein existence level 4. This protein is essential to promote the specific transfer of the plasmid in the presence of conjugative plasmids. From Escherichia coli.
  19570..19964   +  rep_origin     RSF1010 oriV: replication origin of the broad-host-range plasmid RSF1010; requires the RSF1010 RepA/B/C proteins for replication (Scholz et al., 1989)
  20129..20170   -  terminator     bacterial terminator: putative bacterial transcription terminator
  20208..20233   -  CDS            traJ (fragment): oriT-recognizing protein; traJ
  20266..20375   -  oriT           oriT: incP origin of transfer
>Addgene plasmid #225321 | pXD80ENSF7.6-Dadh-ΔElen0476(ElA2) | addgene full sequence | sequence record 466013 | Addgene NGS Result
GGCGGGCTGGCCGGCCTTCTAAAACAATTCATCCAGTAAAATATAATATTTTATTTTCTCCCAATCAGGC
TTGATCCCCAGTAAGTCAAAAAATAGCTCGACATACTGTTCTTCCCCGATATCCTCCCTGATCGACCGGA
CGCAGAAGGCAATGTCATACCACTTGTCCGCCCTGCCGCTTCTCCCAAGATCAATAAAGCCACTTACTTT
GCCATCTTTCACAAAGATGTTGCTGTCTCCCAGGTCGCCGTGGGAAAAGACAAGTTCCTCTTCGGGCTTT
TCCGTCTTTAAAAAATCATACAGCTCGCGCGGATCTTTAAATGGAGTGTCTTCTTCCCAGTTTTCGCAAT
CCACATCGGCCAGATCGTTATTCAGTAAGTAATCCAATTCGGCTAAGCGGCTGTCTAAGCTATTCGTATA
GGGACAATCCGATATGTCGATGGAGTGAAAGAGCCTGATGCACTCCGCATACAGCTCGATAATCTTTTCA
GGGCTTTGTTCATCTTCATACTCTTCCGAGCAAAGGACGCCATCGGCCTCACTCATGAGCAGATTGCTCC
AGCCATCATGCCGTTCAAAGTGCAGGACCTTTGGAACAGGCAGCTTTCCTTCCAGCCATAGCATCATGTC
CTTTTCCCGTTCCACATCATAGGTGGTCCCTTTATACCGGCTGTCCGTCATTTTTAAATATAGGTTTTCA
TTTTCTCCCACCAGCTTATATACCTTAGCAGGAGACATTCCTTCCGTATCTTTTACGCAGCGGTATTTTT
CGATCAGTTTTTTCAATTCCGGTGATATTCTCATTTTAGCCATGATGTTTAACTTTGTTTTAGGGCGACT
GCCCTGCTGCGTAACATCGTTGCTGCTCCATAACATCAAACATCGACCCACGGCGTAACGCGCTTGCTGC
TTGGATGCCCGAGGCATAGACTGTACCCCAAAAAAACAGTCATAACAAGCCATGAAAACCGCCACTGCGC
CGTTACCACCGCTGCGTTCGGTCAAGGTTCTGGACCAGTTGCGTGAGCGCATACGCTACTTGCATTACAG
CTTACGAACCGAACAGGCTTATGTCCACTGGGTTCGTGCCTTCATCCGTTTCCACGGTGTGCGTCACCCG
GCAACCTTGGGCAGCAGCGAAGTCGAGGCATTTCTGTCCTGGCTGGCGAACGAGCGCAAGGTTTCGGTCT
CCACGCATTCGAAACCGGTATCCCGCCGCCGCCGCCGGATACCGGTTTCGAATTGAGATTGCCACCTGAC
GTCTAAGAAACCATTATTATCATGACATTAACCTATAAAAATAGGCGTATCACGAGGCCCTTTCGTCTTC
AAGGCGAAAAAACCCCGCCGAAGCGGGGTTTTTTGCGAAATATAATGACCCTCTTGATAACCCAAGAGGG
CATTTTTTAGGAACGGTTATTTGATTATTAATCCGGCGGCAACTGAAACGATTCGGATCCTGTATTACTA
TTCTGAATTCGCGGCCGCTTCTAGATTTAGTACATCAGGACCACTGGGTAGCCCAGCTGGTAGATCAGCA
CGCGAAACATCACGGAGGTGGCCAGCGCGCCGATGGCGGCGACGACCATGAGCGTCTTGGAGGCGCCCAC
CTTCTTCTTCGCCACGAAGGCGCAGGCCGCAGCCACGATCACGGAGACGATGGAGCCCCAGAACATGGGC
GCTCCCGCGCCGGACACCATGACGGTCATCAGGCTGTCGACGTGCGTGGGGGCCGTGGTCATCGATGTCG
GGTCGGCGTAGTAGCCGAATTGCGCGATCTTCGCCATGGCGCAGGCGATGACGAACACCACGTCGGCCAC
GATCTGCACGAGGGCCGCGATGAACGTCAGCTGGATGCCCGTCGCCTCGACGGCCTCGTCCTTCTTCAGG
ATGGAGATCAGCCAGACGGCCGCGGCGCCCAGGAGGCACGCGTTGCCCAGATAGAACGCCACGAGCGCCA
GGCCCCACGCGGGACGGGCCGGCATGAGGTAGGAGTGCGCGGTGGCGACCATCATGAGCACGGCAACCGC
GAGGGTCGCCCAGGCCAGCGCCTTGGGAACGGGCTTGCCGCCTCGAAGGACCACGAACCATGCGACGATG
ACGATGGCCAGCGCCACGCATCCGATGAGCTCCTGGGTGATGCCCGACGTGATGTGCCCGAAGCCGTTGA
AGATGCGCTCCCAGTGCTCGAGGTGCAGGAAGGCTCCGATGCCGCCTACCACCAGCGAGACGGCGGACGT
GATGAGCGCGGTCATCTGCAGGTTCCTGCCCTGGCCCTTGAGCGCCAGGATGGACATGCCGCCCAGCGTG
CCGCAGGTCAAGCATACGAACAGCGTGAAGATGACGAGAGGCCACTGCGTTTCCATTACTCATCACCTCC
TTCCCAGTGATGGTCGCGTAGGATGTAGGAGTACGACGGCTTGTTGCCCACGTCGGGCAGCTTGTGCACG
TCGGCGTCGGTGAACGGCTCCAGGAACTCCACCATCTTGCGGCGCTTGCCCAGCGGGTCCTCGGAGCCCT
CGAACGACTCGTAGCCGGCCTCGGTGTCGCCGATCCAGCGGGCGTTGCCGCCGCACTGGCTGACGCACTG
GGGCAGCTCGCCCTGCGACAGCTTCTGCTCGCACAGCGTGCACTTCTCGACGACCTTCTCCTCCTCGTTG
AGGTAGCGGACGCCGTAGGGGCAGGCCATGACGCAGAACTGGCAGCCGATGCACTTCTCCTTGTCGATCT
GGATGGAGCCGTCCTCGGCCACGTGCGACGCCTCGGTGGGGCACACCTTCACGCACTCGGGGTTCTCGCA
GTGCTGGCAGCTGATGGGCAGGAAGTACATGTACACGTCGGGGTACTGCCCTGATCCGCCCGGGATGGGG
TTCGGCCCCACGCGCACCACTTTGTTCCAGTAGCTGCCGATGGGCACGTTGTTGACCGCCTTGCAGGCGA
CCGAGCACGCCAGGCAGCCCACGCACCGGTTGAGGTCGGTGATGATAGCCTTCGTCATGGTTCAGTGATG
GTGATGGTGATGGTGATGCTCGAGTGCGGCCTCCCTCCCTTCGTAGGTAGGCAGCCATTCCTTCAGACGG
GGGTCGTCGGAGGTATGGATGATGGGCGTGCCGGTGGAGTCGCACGGCACGGGGTTGTTGAACGGCGAGT
TCTCGGGCGTGGCCTTGTAGATCTTCACCTGGTAGGCGCGCAGGTTGGACGTGCCGGAGTGCGGGTCCTG
GGCGTAGTGGTCGATCAGCTGGTTCACCTGGGAGAACTGCCAGCCGTGGCCGGCGTCCTTCACCTCGGGG
TACCACCACGTGTGCTCGAGGTTGATGACGTCTTCCTTCACGCCGTAGTACAGGTCAGCCACTTCGCGGA
TCTTGCCCCACTCGGTTTCGATCCACACCCAGTCGCCCTGCTCGATGCCGTACTCGGCGGCCGTCTTCGG
GTTGATCTCCACGCGCGGCACGGGCCACAGCTCGCGGCACCAGGGAAGCTGGCGATGCTCGGAGTGGAAG
TACACCGGGATGCGACGGCCGGTGGTGGCGGTCAGCGGGTACTCCTTGATGCGGTCGCCGTCCTTCGGGC
CGTGAGGCGGCTCGGTGTAGGTGGGAAGCCTCCACTCGGGATGGTCGGGATGGTGCGATTCCATGACGGT
GGACCAGATCTCCTGCTTCATCGTCGGGGTGAACCAGCCCGGCTTCCAGTCGCCGATGCCCTTGCCGGCC
GTGTAGTCGAGGCGGCCCCACACGCGGTCGCGTGCGCGCATCGCGCCGGTCTGGTAGCGGCGGTACGTGC
CCCAGTTGCGCGGCTCGATGTCCTTCGCCTGCCACCAGCCGTGCTCCTGGAAGGCCTTGACGTACTCGTC
CCACGTCTTGTACTTGGGCGTGACCTCGGCCATCGGAACGCCGTGGCGCTCGAACGTGGGCTTGCCGTTC
TCGACGTGCCACGTGGTGTAGGTCAGCTCGTCGTCGGTGAGCAGCTTGATGGAGTCGTCCAGCTGCCAGT
TGATGTCGGGCCACTCGTTGCCCGGCTCGTCGGTCCACTTCCAGTTCATGCGGCGGGCGAGGTCCATGAC
GATCTCGGGATCGTACTTGGCTTCCGCGGGCGGCTGCACGCACTTGACCGTGGCGCCCATGGCGCCGGCG
GAACCTTGGCTGGCGCGCGGCGAGTTGAGCTCGATCCAATGGGCCACCGGCAGGATGATGTCGGCGGTGT
CGTTCTGCGGCGTGTGCCACAGGTTGAGGTCCACGTAGAAGTCAAGCGAGCACAGGGCCTCCCAGGCGCG
CGTGGTGTTCGTCTGGCTCATGAAGTTGCCGGACTCGTTCCAGAGGGCGCGCACCGGGTAGGGGTCGCCC
GTGATGACGGCGTCCCACAGCGAATGGCTGTCGCACCAGTACTGCCACCAGCCCAGAAGCGGGAACTTGT
CGATGCCGATCTGCTTGCGGTTGACTTCCTCCGGCGGGGTGGTGGCGCCGGGGGCCCAGGCGCTGAAGCC
CTGGAGGTCGCCGTCGATGGGGACGATGGTCGGGCCGCGGTTGCCGCCCGGGGTGTCCATGTTGCCGGTG
ATGCCCACGAGGTTGTCGAAGGCGCGGCAGTTCTGGATGGCGCTGCAGAAGTGCTCGACCGCCAGCATGT
ACTGGATGCCGCCGTTGCCGTAGCCGGTGGACGGGTCGATGCGCGTGCCGTAGGCCGTGGCCGCCGCCTC
GATCTCGGAGGCGGGGATGCCGGTGATCTCGGCCGCCACCTCGGGCTTGTACTCGGCGGCGCGGGCCTTG
TAGTGCTCCCACACCGGCTTGACCTTCACGGTCTTGCCGTCCTTCAGCGTGATCTCGAACTCGCCTTCCA
GCGCGGGGTCGATGGCGGGGTCGAACGGCATGGGATCGGGCAGCCAGCCCTGCGTCTGGCCCGGCAGCAG
GTTGTCCTGCGCGGCCTCGCGGCCTTGGCGCGCCTTCTCGGAGTCGTAGTTCTCGCCCTCCCAGAAGCCG
CCGGTCTCGTCGATGACGCCTTCCTGGTCGGCGTTGAACCAGGTGAACGCGCCGTACTCGTGCTCGACGC
CCTCGGCCTTCAGCTTCTCCCAGTTGTTGTCGTACACGAGGAACTTATAGGGGCTGCCGCCCTCCTTGAT
GTCGCTTTCCTTGAGCAGCGCGGTTTTCACGTCCCAGTAGGAACCGTCGGTGCGCACGGTGGGGAAGCCG
GAGGGCTCCATGTCCTCGCACACGAGGAACGGGGCGTTCGTCCACTTCTTCACGTACAGCTCGTCGTAGA
GCTTCTTCTCGATGATGACGTTCGTCCAGGCCAGGGCCAGGGCGCCGTCGGTGCCGGGGCGCAGGTGCTG
CCAGTAGTCGGCTTCCTTGCCCATGTTGGCCATGCGGGGGTCGACGCTGATGTGCACGTCGGCGCGCGAT
GCCACGTCCACCGTGGTGCGGCAGGAGTCGTCGTAGTTGGACAGCTCGGACGCGCCGCCCCACTGCACGT
ACACTTTCGGGCGCGTGATGGTTTCCATCCACGACATGGCGAACTGCGACACCATGGTGGTGGCGAAGTG
GCGCGGGCCCTTGCAGATCTGCCAGGCCTCAACGTTGTTCGGCGTTTCCAGCATGTTCTTCAGGATGGAC
TCCGAGTGCATGCACCAGATGCGCGACGTGCCCACCTGGCAGGCGATGGCCTCGCCGCCGTGCTTCGCCT
TGATGTCCATGAAGTTGTCCACGATGGACTGCATGGCCTCGTCCCACGAGATGCGCTGCCAGCCGGGCTC
CTCGCCCTTCGGGTTCGTGCGCTTCATGGGATAGTGCAGACGGTCGGGGTGGTACGCCGCCTGGATGGAC
GACTGCGACTTCGTGCAGCAGTTGCCCATGGACTGGAACGCTCCCTCGTCGCCCTCGACGCGTATGGCCC
GCCCGTTCTGGACGATGACCTTGACGCCGCACTCCATCTTGCCGCAGCCGCGGCAGCACGTTTTCACGGC
CACGGTGTCGTTGCCGGACACGCTGCTGTACGTCTCTTCGGCCAGCGCGGTGTGCGTCGAAGCGCCGAAC
GCCGCGGCTGCCGCACCGGTGATGGCGGCGGTCTTGACGAACGTGCGTCGTGACATGGTCAGGTTACCCA
TACTCCTCCTCCTTCTTTCTCCTCGTTCTCGTCTTGCTCGTCTTCGTTCGTGCGATCGGGGAGGGGGGCT
GCCGGGTGAAGCCTCGGGCTCCGAACCGGTGCAAAGTCCCCGTGTCGCTTGGGCCGACCATACGGATGCG
AGGGGGTGCAGAGCATCGTCCAAAGGTTGGAAAGCAGGTTCGACCGCATCATAAATTCTTATGATCTTGT
GATCATGAAAAATTCGATAGTGCTTTGAACTGGGGAAACTTTAACCGTAGGTCATAAATTATTCTGAAAC
TAGAATAGTTTCCTCAAAGAGGGCCGCTCATCTTTTCCGTATAATCGAACCCGTCGACAGAGGGGTCGGC
GCGAGCGACGTTATGTACGGGCTCACAGGGGGTGGGGCATGGAAAAGCTTCGGAGTGCATGGGATACCGC
GTTGGGGACGAGCCTTTCCCTCAAGCGCATCGCGGGCGCGGCCTTGCAATGGCTTTGGATGCTCATGATG
TTCTACAGCATCGTGCCGTACGGCTTCTCGTCGGACGTGCGCGGCTCGCTGTACGTCAGCCTGATCATAT
CGCTGGTGGCCATGGTGGTGACCATGCTGTTCGTCTCCGTCATCGTGCGGCGCGAGCGGGTGAGCGGCAA
CCGCTCCATCGTGCTGGGATCGGCCATCATGATGAGCGCGGGCAGCGTGCTCACGCCGTTCTCCGATCCT
ACCACGCCCGTCGGCATGCTGGTGCTGGGCCTGAGCGCGGTCATGACCGGCACGGGCTCGGCCGTGCTGT
TCTTGTGCTGGATCGAGCTCGAGTCGGGGCTGGGAGGCCGCTTGGCGCTTGTGGAGCTTGCCTCGTCGCT
GTGCATCGCGTTCGTCGTGGGGTTCTTGCTGATCGTAGGGCCGGCGATACCCGTCATCGTGCTCATCGTT
GTCATGCCCGTGCTTTCGGCGGCAGCTCTCAGGCGCAGCGCGCCCGATACGCCGCAGCTGCCGCGCGAGC
CCGAGCAGCCTTTGTCGCGCCATACGGCGACCCTGTTCGCGAAGGCGCTTCTGGGCGCGGTGCTCATCGG
CATGTTGATGGGGTTCTTCGACGTGGTGTCGGGGTTCAAAACCTACGAGGTGCAGGACATCTTCGGCACG
TACCTGTTTCTGGCGGGCTTCATCGGAGCGTTGGCCATCTGCCTGATAGCCGTGTTCCTGCAGCGCGACA
GCGTGTTCTTCTCGTACCGCGTCTCCATGCTGATGCTGTGCTTGGGATGCTTGTCCACGCCGTTCATGGC
CGACAACAACACGTATTCGAGCGCGCTTATCTTCGGCGGCTACCACTGCTTCGTGCTGGTGCTGTGCGTG
GTGTGCATCGACGTGGCGTCCAGCTTCCGCGTGAGCCCGGCGCGGACGATCGGCCTGGGGTTCGTGGCGC
TGTACGGCGGCGAGACCGCAGGCCAGCTGTTCGCCCATTCGCTGGAGGCGACCGGGGTCAGCATGTTCGA
CCTCACGCTGGTCACGCTGGTGGCCGTGTCGCTGCTGTTCATCGCGCATTTGTTCCTGTTCACGGAGACC
GACCTCATCAAAATCGGCATCGGCGAGGTCAGCCTGATGGGCACGGTGCCCGAAGAGGCCGCCGACGACC
CGGCCGACCCGGTGGATCCGTGCGCGCTGATCGCGGAGCGCTTCGCCCTGTCGCCGCGCGAGACCGACGT
GCTTCCGCTGCTGCTGGAGGGCCGCACCATCTCGCGCATCCAGGAGACGCTGTTCATCTCGGCGGGCACG
GTGAGCACGCATATCCGCCACATCTACCAGAAGACGGGCGTGGACAATCGCCAGGAGCTCATCGACCTGG
CCCACGAGACGGCCGCGCAGGACGAGGCGGTCTGAGGCGATGGAGACGGCGTATCTGCACGAGTTCGCGA
AGGTGGCCGATTGCGGCAGCTTCACGGCCGCCGCGCGCGAGCTGCATCTGACGCAGTCGACGCTGAGCAA
GCACGTGGCCTTGTTGGAGCGCGAATTCGGGGCCGACCTGTTCGTGCGCGACCGCAGCGGCGTGAGCCTG
ACCGAGGCGGGCGGCGTGCTGTACGCCCAGGCGCGGCAGATGGAGAAGCTGCTGCGCGCCACCGAGCTGC
TGGTGCGCGCGGCGCGCGACGGGCAGGGTTCGGCGGGCGCGGGGGTTGCGGGCGCGACGGCGGGCGCAGC
GGCGGGCGGGGGTGCCGTCGACGGCTCGCCTGCGGCCGCGTGCGACACGGCGCTTCGCTGCAAGTGCCGG
CTCGCGGCCGAGCGCTGCGGGCTCGACCGGCGCGAGCTGGGCGCGCTCATCCTGTACGTGGAGGAGCGCG
GCTTCGAGGCGATCCAGGGCGAGCTGGCGCTGACGCGCGACGAGGTGGCCGACGTGCTGGGCAGCGTGTA
CCGCAAGCTGGGCGTGGGCGACAAGCAGGAGGCGCTCGATTTCATCCATTCCGTTTCGGAATGATGGTAG
ACGCGCCCGCGGCGGTTGGGCATACTGCGTAGAAGTGAAAGCGCTATGAAGCTGGGGGGCTTCGAGCAAA
GGGCTTCATCCGAAGAATGGATGGAGACCGAATATGAGTGCTTGGACTGCTGCGTCCGTCGAAGACGCGG
CGAACAATCTTCTTGAAGAACTGAATAGCGGCGCGATGCGCTTGTGCGTGGAGCATGACGCGTCCGACGA
CGTTGCGCCGGCGTTGCTGCGCGCGGCTCGCGCTCGCGTCGAGGCGGGGTCGAACGTGCGCGTCGTGTGC
GCCGACGCCGTTGCAGCTGCGCGCTTTCGGGCGCTTGCGGCCGACGATCCGCTGCTGGGCGCGCTCGACG
TGGTATCGGTGCGCGAGCTGGCCCTCTCGATTCTAGGCGACGCGCGGGTCGGCGATGCCGTGGGACGCGA
CGCGCGCGTGCTGGACGAGAACGAGCTGGCCGTGCTCATGGAGGACGTGAAGGTGAGCGGCCTCAAGCCG
GGCCGGCTGCGCGAGATGCTCAAGTTCTTCTACAAGAGCATCAGCGACTGCGCCGACGATGACGAGCGCT
GGCTGATCACCGCCGAAGAGCAGACCGTGCACGCCATCCTCACCGAGAACCTGGAGGCGCGCCGCGCGTT
GCTGCCGTGCGAGGTTTCGTCGCTGGCGTATCGCGGCCTTGTGAAAGCCGGGGTCGAGCGCGAGCCGCTG
ACGCTGGTGGCAGACGACTTCGGGTCGCTCAGCAAGGCGTCGCAGCGCCTCGTGCGCCATCTGGCGACGG
ACGGCCTCGTGGCGGCGGGCCGCACGCTGGCCTCGTCCAGCTCCGAGGAGCCGTATCCGTGCTTCGACGG
GTTCCGCGCGCTTGCCGACGAGGCCGACTGCCTGGTGACGCTGGCGTGCGAGCGGCCGGCCGCGGCGCGC
GAGTCCCGCGCGCTGGACGACCCGGCGGCCGAGTTCGCGTTCGCGGCGGCGTCCGTGGAGGAGTGCCTGG
CCGACGGCTTCCGGCCAGGCGACGTGGCTGTGGCCGTGCCGAACGCCGCTTGGGGCGAGCGCATCGCCGC
CGAGCTGGAAGGGCGCGGCATCGCCGTGGAGCGCGGGTTCGACAGCGGGAAGATCAAGGGCGACCCGCGC
ACCGAGGGCCGTTACGCCGACCTCAAGCTGGCCGCGTTCCTGCGGTTGTACCTCGATCCGCACGATTTCA
CGTCGTTGCGCTCGTGGCTGGGGTTCGGCGATTGGCTGCTGCGCTCCGATGCGTTTTTGGAGCTGATGGC
GTACGCGCGCGACCATGAGACGACCGTGCCCGAAGCCGTGGCGCAGCTGCGCACGCAGCGCGACGCCGAT
CGCTCCTCGACGATATTCGGGAAGTTCGACGGCCCGCTCGACGAGCTGGACGAGCTGCTGCGCGCCTGCG
AGGAAGGGCTGACGCGCGAGGCCGCCGTAGCGCTGTTCGAAGCGCACGGAATGCCGTTGTCCCCGCGCCA
CGTGGAGCTGCTGGGCGACGACCCTGCGCATGCGGACGTCGAGCGCTTGGCGCGCTGCGGGTTCGCGAAG
CCGGTGGAGGATGTCGCGCGCGATGCCGTGCATGTGGTCTCCTACGCGCGCTGCCACGGGCACCATGTGC
GCACGGTGTTCGTCACCGGCCTGGTGAACGGCTTCTTGCCGGCGAGCGACGCCGTGGACGACAAGTTCAC
CATCGACCATCGGCGCGTGGCGCTCGAACGCGAGCGCGCGCTGTTCCTGGACGTGCTGTCCTGTGCGAGC
GAACGAGCGGTATGCACGCGGTTCGTGCGCGACCTTTTAGAGAACACCGCGTTCACGAAGGTGCAGACCT
CGCGCGTGTTCGTGCGCGACGGCGAGCGCTTCGCGCGCGTGACGCCGTCGGAGTTCGCGTCGCTGACCGA
CGAGGTGCTCTCTCCCGCGCCCGACGCGCCTCGCGAGCTGCCGACGAAGGTGCTGTACGCGTCTTCGACT
TTGTAGCTCCAACGGTCTGACGACCGCGCGAACCTTCGCTGACTTTTCCTGACCGGTGATTTTGAAATGA
TGAAAGGACTGATAGATATGTCCCACGATCAGGAAACCACCATCGCCGACGTGCTGCGCGGCCGCATGGC
AACCTACCAGTTCCTCTCGCGCCTGTTCCGCGTGGAGGTGGACCAGGAGCTGTACGACACGCTGATGTCC
ATGCGCTTCCCGGCGAACACCGGCAACGCGCTGGTGGACGAAGGCTACCGGATGATCTGCGGTTATCTGA
GCCAAGCCGACGGCACGGTGCTCACCGAGCTGGCGGTGGACTACGTGCGCGCGTTCATCGGGTCGGGCAA
CGACGGCTTCTCGGCCGCGTACCCGTACGAGTCGGTGTACACGAGCCCGAAGCGCCTCATGATGCAGGAC
GCCCGCGACGAGGTGCTGGTGCTGTACCGCGCCTTCGGTCTGGACAAGCAGGAAAGCTGGAAGGAGGGCG
AGGACCATATCGCGCTGGAGCTGGAGTTCGAGCAGATCCTATGCGAGCGCGCTATCAGGGCGTACGAGGC
CGGCGACGAGGACGAGTGCCTGAAGCTGCTGCTGTCGCAGCGCAACTTCCTGGAGGACCACCTGCTGGCG
TGGTACCCCATGATGGCGGCCGACTTGCAGAAGTTCCCGCAGACCGACTTCTACAAGGGCCTGGGCAAGC
TGACCGACGGCTTCCTGCGCAACGACCGCGAATTTTTGGACGCCGTGCTGTCTGAGAACGAAGCGGATTG
CCATCCAGAGCGGAGGCCGCAGGCCGAAGCCGAAGGATCCCGTGCGGCGTCGGCCGAAACCGAAGTCGAG
GTTGCATGATGGACGAGCACGGCATCGAGCCCAAGCGCGATACGGGCCCCTGCGTGTCGCGCCGCACGTT
CGCCCTGGGAGCCGTGGGAGCGTGCGCCGTCATCGGGCTGGGCGGCGTGAAGTACCTGCCCAGTGCCACG
TTGCTGCGCCCGCCGGGCGGGCAGGACGAGGAGCAGCTGGCGCGCGGCTGCCTGCATTGCGAGAAGTGCC
GCGAGGTGTGCCCGAAGCATGCCATCGCTCCTGCTCATCTTGAGGACGGCATCTTGAACGCGCGCACACC
GCGCATGGACTTCAAAAGCGGCTGGTGCGATTTCTGCGAGAACGAGCCGGGCGGGCCGAAGTGCGTCGCG
GCGTGCCCGACGCATGCGCTTTCGTGCCCCGACCCGTCGCAGGCGATCATCGGCAAGGCGGAGATCAACC
GCGACTGGTGCCTTGCCGCGAAGGGCATGGGCTGCCACGAGTGCGTCGACGTGTGCAACTACGAGGCGCT
CGAGCTGGGCGCCGACAACGTGCCGGTGGTGGACGTGGATGCGTGCAACGGCTGCGGCGCCTGCGAGCTG
GCGTGCATCTCGCTGTCGGCAGGTTCCATCACGGCCGGCGCCACCGATCGCGCCATCGTCGTCCGTCCGA
CCGAAGAAGTGGAGGCGTGATCAGGATGAAGAAGCTCAAAACCTATCGGCTGCGGTTCCTGATCATGCTG
GCGCTGCTGGCCGTGGTGGCCGTGGGGTACTTCACGGCCGGCGGCATCGGCAACTTCTGCGGCATCGGCT
TCGAGTCCATCACGCTGCTGTGCCCCCTAGGCGCGCTGCTGGCCATGATCGCCGAGCGCACAGCCATCCC
GATGGCCGTGATCAGCGTTGCGGTCGTGCTGCTGGTGTGTATCGTGCTAGGCAAGGTGTTCTGCGCCTGG
GCGTGCCCCGTGCACTTCCTGTCGCGAGGAAGGAAGAAGGGGGATAAGGGGGACAAGGAGGGTAAAGGGG
GCAAGGTTGCTTCCCCTTGCTCCGCGTGCGCTTCCCCTTGCGGCAAAGCCAAGGGCATCAAGATCGACAG
CCGTCACGGCATCCTCGCTGCGGCGTTGGGCTCCACGCTCGTCTTCGGCTTCCCGGTGTTCTGCCTCGTC
TGCCCGATCGGCCTCACGTTCGCCACGGTGCTGCTGGTCATGCGCCTGTTCGCGTTCGGCGACGCCACGT
GGACGGTCGTCGCCTTCCCGGCCATCATCGCGCTGGAGATCCTGCTGCTGCCGAAGTGGTGCCAGCGCTT
CTGCCCGTTGGGCGCGTTGCTTTCGCTGTTCAGCGGGCTGAACCGGACGTTCCGCCCCCAGGTGGACGCC
GAGAAGTGCCTGCGCGAGGGTCGCGGCAAGGCCTGCAACCTGTGCGAGCAGGCATGCCCCGAGGGCATCA
ACCTGCACGATGTCGCGGCGGGCGAGACCACGCTCAACGACTGCAGCAAGTGCCGCGCGTGCGCCGACGT
GTGCCCCGAGCGCGCCATCACGTTCCCGTTGCTGCCGAAGAAGCAGGCGCAGGCGACGCCGCTGCCCGTC
GACGACGAGATCCCGGAAAGGGGATAGGCCATGTCCCTGATCAACGGCCTGCTGGCCCTGTTGGGCGAGA
TCGAGAGCGATGCCATCGCCGTGCATGAGGAACGCTGCATCTCGGTTCGCAACCGCAACGCCGACTGCCT
GCGCTGCGTGGAGGCATGCACGTCGGGCGCGCTGGCGTACCGCGCGGGCGAGCTGCTCGTAGAGCCCGAG
CGCTGCATCGGATGCGGCACGTGCGCCACGGCGTGCCCCACCTGCGCCATCGAGCTGCGCAACCCGACGG
ATGCCGAGCTGACGGCGCAGCTCAAGCACTCCATCGTGGCGACGAAAGGCCATCCGGTCATCGTGTGCGA
GCAGGCGCTCGAGGCGGCCAACGTCGCGGCCGACGATGCGTCGGCCGCGTGCGCGGTGCCGTGCCTGGGG
CGCATGGACGAGTCGGCGCTCGTGGGGTTGGCGGCGTACCGCGCCTTCGACGCGACGCTGGCCTGCGGTT
CGTGCGAGACGTGCCCACATGCTCCGGGCGGCGCGCTCGTGCGCGAGGTGGTGGAGGGCGCGCGCAACCT
GCTTGAGGCGTTCGGATCCTCCATGCCCATCGACCTGGAGGAATGCGTGCCCGAGCGCGTGTTGGAGCCC
GGCGGGTCGCACGGCCAGGCAGGCAGCGACGGGGTGGGGCGGCGCGACTTCTTCCGCTCGGCCAAGGACG
CATCGACCCGCGCAGCTGGCGCGGCGGTGGCCGAGGAGTTGGGGATGGTCGAGGCCGAGCCCGTTCCTGC
GGCGCATCGCAAAGTGGGCGCAGATGGGACGCTGTCGCAGTTCGTCCCCACGCGCCGCGTGCGGCTGTAC
AACTACCTGCAGCACGTGGGGCAACCGACGGCCGACGAGGTGGAGACGCGTGTCATCGGCGCCGTGTCCA
TCGATGCCCAGAAGTGCAGTTCGTGCCGCATGTGCGCGGTGTTCTGTCCCACGGGCGCCATCAAGAAGCT
CGACGAGGGCGGCGTGTTCGGCATCGTGCACCGTCCGAGCGCCTGCATGCAGTGCCGCCTGTGCGAGCAC
ATCTGTCCCGAGCAGGCCATCGCGGTGAGCGGGCGCGTGCCCATCAAGCAGTTCATGGGCAAGGAAGCCG
TGTGCTTCGCTATGAAGCGTCCAACCTGGACCCCGAACAAGCCCTCATCGATGTACGATAAGCTGCACGC
GACGCTCGGCGAACACTTGGAGATGTGCATGTTCTAGACTAGTCGACTCACACTGGCTCACCTTCGGGTG
GGCCTTTCTGCGTTTATATACTAGAGAGAGAATATAAAAAGCCAGATTATTAATCCGGCTTTTTTATTAT
TTAATTCCTGTTATAAAAAAAGGATCAATTTTGAACTCTCTCCCAAAGTTGATCCCTTAACGATCCCTGC
AGGAGAAGGCCATCCTGACGGATGGCCTTTTTGAAGCTTTCTAGAATCGGGGGCCCCCGGGGGGATTCTA
GAACAATGGAAGTCCTCGTCTCGCCCTCGAATTAGCCCGCTTAATGAGCGGGCTTTTTTTGAATTAATTC
TCGCGAGCTGGCACGACAGGTTTCCCGACTGGAAAGCGGGCAGTGAGCGCAACGCAATTAATGTAAGTTA
GCGCGAATTGCAAGCTGGCCGACGCGCTGGGCTACGTCTTGCTGGCGTTCGGGAGCAGAAGAGCATACAT
CTGGAAGCAAAGCCAGGAAAGCGGCCTATGGAGCTGTGCGGCAGCGCTCAGTAGGCAATTTTTCAAAATA
TTGTTAAGCCTTTTCTGAGCATGGTATTTTTCATGGTATTACCAATTAGCAGGAAAATAAGCCATTGAAT
ATAAAAGATAAAAATGTCTTGTTTACAATAGAGTGGGGGGGGTCAGCCTGCCGCCTTGGGCCGGGTGATG
TCGTACTTGCCCGCCGCGAACTCGGTTACCGTCCAGCCCAGCGCGACCAGCTCCGGCAACGCCTCGCGCA
CCCGCTGGCGGCGCTTGCGCATGGTCGAACCACTGGCCTCTGACGGCCAGACATAGCCGCACAAGGTATC
TATGGAAGCCTTGCCGGTTTTGCCGGGGTCGATCCAGCCACACAGCCGCTGGTGCAGCAGGCGGGCGGTT
TCGCTGTCCAGCGCCCGCACCTCGTCCATGCTGATGCGCACATGCTGGCCGCCACCCATGACGGCCTGCG
CGATCAAGGGGTTCAGGGCCACGTACAGGCGCCCGTCCGCCTCGTCGCTGGCGTACTCCGACAGCAGCCG
AAACCCCTGCCGCTTGCGGCCATTCTGGGCGATGATGGATACCTTCCAAAGGCGCTCGATGCAGTCCTGT
ATGTGCTTGAGCGCCCCACCACTATCGACCTCTGCCCCGATTTCCTTTGCCAGCGCCCGATAGCTACCTT
TGACCACCATGGCATCAGCGGTGACGGCCTCCCACTTGGGTTCCAGGAACAGCCGGAGCTGCCGTCCGCC
TTCGGTCTTGGGTTCCGGGCCAAGCACTAGGCCATTAGGCCCAGCCATGGCCACCAGCCCTTGCAGGATG
CGCAGATCATCAGCGCCCAGCGGCTCCGGGCCGCTGAACTCGATCCGCTTGCCGTCGCCGTAGTCATACG
TCACGTCCAGCTTGCTGCGCTTGCGCTCGCCCCGCTTGAGGGCACGGAACAGGCCGGGGGCCAGACAGTG
CGCCGGGTCGTGTCGGACGTGGCTGAGGCTGTGCTTGTTCTTAGGCTTCACCACGGGGCACCCCCTTGCT
CTTGCGCTGCCTCTCCAGCACGGCGGGCTTGAGCACCCCGCCGTCATGCCGCCTGAACCACCGATCAGCG
AACGGTGCGCCATAGTTGGCCTTGCTCACACCGAAGCGGACGAAGAACCGGCGCTGGTCGTCGTCCACAC
CCCATTCCTCGGCCTCGGCGCTGGTCATGCTCGACAGGTAGGACTGCCAGCGGATGTTATCGACCAGTAC
CGAGCTGCCCCGGCTGGCCTGCTGCTGGTCGCCTGCGCCCATCATGGCCGCGCCCTTGCTGGCATGGTGC
AGGAACACGATAGAGCACCCGGTATCGGCGGCGATGGCCTCCATGCGACCGATGACCTGGGCCATGGGGC
CGCTGGCGTTTTCTTCCTCGATGTGGAACCGGCGCAGCGTGTCCAGCACCATCAGGCGGCGGCCCTCGGC
GGCGCGCTTGAGGCCGTCGAACCACTCCGGGGCCATGATGTTGGGCAGGCTGCCGATCAGCGGCTGGATC
AGCAGGCCGTCAGCCACGGCTTGCCGTTCCTCGGCGCTGAGGTGCGCCCCAAGGGCGTGCAGGCGGTGAT
GAATGGCGGTGGGCGGGTCTTCGGCGGGCAGGTAGATCACCGGGCCGGTGGGCAGTTCGCCCACCTCCAG
CAGATCCGGCCCGCCTGCAATCTGTGCGGCCAGTTGCAGGGCCAGCATGGATTTACCGGCACCACCGGGC
GACACCAGCGCCCCGACCGTACCGGCCACCATGTTGGGCAAAACGTAGTCCAGCGGTGGCGGCGCTGCTG
CGAACGCCTCCAGAATATTGATAGGCTTATGGGTAGCCATTGATTGCCTCCTTTGCAGGCAGTTGGTGGT
TAGGCGCTGGCGGGGTCACTACCCCCGCCCTGCGCCGCTCTGAGTTCTTCCAGGCACTCGCGCAGCGCCT
CGTATTCGTCGTCGGTCAGCCAGAACTTGCGCTGACGCATCCCTTTGGCCTTCATGCGCTCGGCATATCG
CGCTTGGCGTACAGCGTCAGGGCTGGCCAGCAGGTCGCCGGTCTGCTTGTCCTTTTGGTCTTTCATATCA
GTCACCGAGAAACTTGCCGGGGCCGAAAGGCTTGTCTTCGCGGAACAAGGACAAGGTGCAGCCGTCAAGG
TTAAGGCTGGCCATATCAGCGACTGAAAAGCGGCCAGCCTCGGCCTTGTTTGACGTATAACCAAAGCCAC
CGGGCAACCAATAGCCCTTGTCACTTTTGATCAGGTAGACCGACCCTGAAGCGCTTTTTTCGTATTCCAT
AAAACCCCCTTCTGTGCGTGAGTACTCATAGTATAACAGGCGTGAGTACCAACGCAAGCACTACATGCTG
AAATCTGGCCCGCCCCTGTCCATGCCTCGCTGGCGGGGTGCCGGTGCCCGTGCCAGCTCGGCCCGCGCAA
GCTGGACGCTGGGCAGACCCATGACCTTGCTGACGGTGCGCTCGATGTAATCCGCTTCGTGGCCGGGCTT
GCGCTCTGCCAGCGCTGGGCTGGCCTCGGCCATGGCCTTGCCGATTTCCTCGGCACTGCGGCCCCGGCTG
GCCAGCTTCTGCGCGGCGATAAAGTCGCACTTGCTGAGGTCATCACCGAAGCGCTTGACCAGCCCGGCCA
TCTCGCTGCGGTACTCGTCCAGCGCCGTGCGCCGGTGGCGGCTAAGCTGCCGCTCGGACAGTTCGAGGCT
GGCCAGCCTGCGGGCCTTCTCCTGCTGCCGCTGGGCCTGCTCGATCTGCTGGCCAGCCTGCTGCACCAGC
GCCGGGCCAGCGGTGGCGGTCTTGCCCTTGGATTCACGCAGCAGCACCCACGGCTGATAACCGGCGCGGG
TGGTGTGCTTGTCCTTGCGGTTGGTGAAGCCCGCCAAGCGGCCATAGTGGCGGCTGTCGGCGCTGGCCGG
GTCGGCGTCGTACTCGCTGGCCAGCGTCCGGGCAATCTGCCCCCGAAGTTCACCGCCTGCGGCGTCGGCC
ACCTTGACCCATGCCTGATAGTTCTTCGGGCTGGTTTCCACTACCAGGGCAGGCTCCCGGCCCTCGGCTT
TCATGTCATCCAGGTCAAACTCGCTGAGGTCGTCCACCAGCACCAGACCATGCCGCTCCTGCTCGGCGGG
CCTGATATACACGTCATTGCCCTGGGCATTCATCCGCTTGAGCCATGGCGTGTTCTGGAGCACTTCGGCG
GCTGACCATTCCCGGTTCATCATCTGGCCGGTGGTGGCGTCCCTGACGCCGATATCGAAGCGCTCACAGC
CCATGGCCTTGAGCTGTCGGCCTATGGCCTGCAAAGTCCTGTCGTTCTTCATCGGGCCACCAAGCGCAGC
CAGATCGAGCCGTCCTCGGTTGTCAGTGGCGTCAGGTCGAGCAAGAGCAACGATGCGATCAGCAGCACCA
CCGTAGGCATCATGGAAGCCAGCATCACGGTTAGCCATAGCTTCCAGTGCCACCCCCGCGACGCGCTCCG
GGCGCTCTGCGCGGCGCTGCTCACCTCGGCGGCTACCTCCCGCAACTCTTTGGCCAGCTCCACCCATGCC
GCCCCTGTCTGGCGCTGGGCTTTCAGCCACTCCGCCGCCTGCGCCTCGCTGGCCTGCTGGGTCTGGCTCA
TGACCTGCCGGGCTTCGTCGGCCAGTGTCGCCATGCTCTGGGCCAGCGGTTCGATCTGCTCCGCTAACTC
GTTGATGCCTCTGGATTTCTTCACTCTGTCGATTGCGTTCATGGTCTATTGCCTCCCGGTATTCCTGTAA
GTCGATGATCTGGGCGTTGGCGGTGTCGATGTTCAGGGCCACGTCTGCCCGGTCGGTGCGGATGCCCCGG
CCTTCCATCTCCACCACGTTCGGCCCCAGGTGAACACCGGGCAGGCGCTCGATGCCCTGCGCCTCAAGTG
TTCTGTGGTCAATGCGGGCGTCGTGGCCTGCCCGCTCTAATGCCCGGTTGGCATGGTCGGCCCATGCCTC
GCGGGTCTGCTCAAGCCATGCCTTGGGCTTGAGCGCTTCGGTCTTCTGTGCCCCGCCCTTCTCCGGGGTC
TTGCCGTTGTACCGCTTGAACCACTGAGCGGCGGGCCGCTCGATGCCGTCATTGATCCGCTCGGAGATCA
TCAGGTGGCAGTGCGGGTTCTCGCCGCCACCGGCATGGATGGCCAGCGTATACGGCAGGCGCTCGGCACC
GGTCAGGTGCTGGGCGAACTCGGACGCCAGCGCCTTCTGCTGGTCGAGGGTCAGCTCGACCGGCAGGGCA
AATTCGACCTCCTTGAACAGCCGCCCATTGGCGCGTTCATACAGGTCGGCAGCATCCCAGTAGTCGGCGG
GCCGCTCGACGAACTCCGGCATGTGCCCGGATTCGGCGTGCAAGACTTCATCCATGTCGCGGGCATACTT
GCCTTCGCGCTGGATGAAGTCGGCCTTGGCCCTGGCCGATTGGCCGCCCGACCTGCTGCCGGTTTTCGCC
GTAAGGTGATAAATCGCCATGCTGCCTCGCTGTTGCTTTTGCTTTTCGGCTCCATGCAATGGCCCTCGGA
GAGCGCACCGCCCGAAGGGTGGCCGTTAGGCCAGTTTCTCGAAGAGAAACCGGTAAGTGCGCCCTCCCCT
ACAAAGTAGGGTCGGGATTGCCGCCGCTGTGCCTCCATGATAGCCTACGAGACAGCACATTAACAATGGG
GTGTCAAGATGGTTAAGGGGAGCAACAAGGCGGCGGATCGGCTGGCCAAGCTCGAAGAACAACGAGCGCG
AATCAATGCCGAAATTCAGCGGGTGCGGGCAAGGGAACAGCAGCAAGAGCGCAAGAACGAAACAAGGCGC
AAGGTGCTGGTGGGGGCCATGATTTTGGCCAAGGTGAACAGCAGCGAGTGGCCGGAGGATCGGCTCATGG
CGGCAATGGATGCGTACCTTGAACGCGACCACGACCGCGCCTTGTTCGGTCTGCCGCCACGCCAGAAGGA
TGAGCCGGGCTGAATGATCGACCGAGACAGGCCCTGCGGGGCTGCACACGCGCCCCCACCCTTCGGGTAG
GGGGAAAGGCCGCTAAAGCGGCTAAAAGCGCTCCAGCGTATTTCTGCGGGGTTTGGTGTGGGGTTTAGCG
GGCTTTGCCCGCCTTTCCCCCTGCCGCGCAGCGGTGGGGCGGTGTGTAGCCTAGCGCAGCGAATAGACCA
GCTATCCGGCCTCTGGCCGGGCATATTGGGCAAGGGCAGCAGCGCCCCACAAGGGCGCTGATAACCGCGC
CTAGTGGATTATTCTTAGATAATCATGGATGGATTTTTCCAACACCCCGCCAGCCCCCGCCCCTGCTGGG
TTTGCAGGTTTGGGGGCGTGACAGTTATTGCAGGGGTTCGTGACAGTTATTGCAGGGGGGCGTGACAGTT
ATTGCAGGGGTTCGTGACAGTTAGTACGGGAGTGACGGGCACTGGCTGGCAATGTCTAGCAACGGCAGGC
ATTTCGGCTGAGGGTAAAAGAACTTTCCGCTAAGCGATAGACTGTATGTAAACACAGTATTGCAAGGACG
CGGAACATGCCTCATGTGGCGGCCCTCGCGAGAATTAATTCAGATAAAAAAAATCCTTAGCTTTCGCTAA
GGATGATTTCTAGCGATGACCCTGCTGATTGGTTCGCTGACCGTAGACTGGTTGGCTTGGTTTCATCAGC
CATCCGCTTGCCCTCATCTGTTACGCCGGCGGTAGCCGGCCAGCCTCGCAGAGCAGGATTCCCGTTGAGC
ACCGCCAGGTGCGAATAAGGGACAGTGAAGAAGGAACACCCGCTCGCGGGTGGGCCTACTTCACCTATCC
TGCCCGGCTGACGCCGTTGGATACACCAAGGAAAGTCTACACGAACCCTTTGGCAAAATCCTGTATATCG
TGCGACATCGCGCGCGCGCGCGCGGATGCTAGCGGCGCGCCAAAAAAAAGCCCGCTCATTA
